>Addgene plasmid #101887 | 5TCK (PP-BRD3) | addgene full sequence | sequence record 194702 | Addgene NGS Result
TAATACGACTCACTATAGGGGAATTGTGAGCGGATAACAATTCCCCTCTAGAAATAATTTTGTTTAACTT
TAAGAAGGAGATATACCATGCATCATCATCATCATCACAGCAGCGGCAGAGAAAACTTGTATTTCCAGGG
CGCGGCGCCTCCAAGTACACGTGAGATGGTTCAGCTGGTTGATAGCCTTAATCGTCGCGAAGATGGTGGC
GCCTTTTCCGTTGATGTAGCAGAAGCATACCCCGATTTGCGCGACAGTTATCGCAAAATTTGTCCACGCC
CTATGAACCTGATTCTGATGCGCCAACGCGCTAAAGAGGGTTACTACACCTCGGGGTCTGCCACGGTTTA
CGGTGACACGGTAGCAGCATCCCTGACGCGCTTGCGTGAGGACATTGAGCTGTTAGTGCGCAACTGTATC
ACATTCAATGTCAAAGTAGAGTCTTGGGTCACTTTGGCACGCAGCTTCCAAGCGTTCGCGCACCGTCGCG
TGGACGACTTCGTGCTTCGCCACGCAGCATTCCTGCGTGGGACGACCATGGGCGCGGAAGTTTACGAGTG
ATGACGAAGCTTGCGGCCGCACTCGAGGATCCGGCTGCTAACAAAGCCCGAAAGGAAGCTGAGTTGGCTG
CTGCCACCGCTGAGCAATAACTAGCATAACCCCTTGGGGCCTCTAAACGGGTCTTGAGGGGTTTTTTGCT
GAAAGGAGGAACTATATCCGGATATCCCGCAAGAGGCCCGGCAGTACCGGCATAACCAAGCCTATGCCTA
CAGCATCCAGGGTGACGGTGCCGAGGATGACGATGAGCGCATTGTTAGATTTCATACACGGTGCCTGACT
GCGTTAGCAATTTAACTGTGATAAACTACCGCATTAAAGCTTATCGATGATAAGCTGTCAAACATGAGAA
TTCTTGAAGACGAAAGGGCCTCGTGATACGCCTATTTTTATAGGTTAATGTCATGATAATAATGGTTTCT
TAGACGTCAGGTGGCACTTTTCGGGGAAATGTGCGCGGAACCCCTATTTGTTTATTTTTCTAAATACATT
CAAATATGTATCCGCTCATGAGACAATAACCCTGATAAATGCTTCAATAATATTGAAAAAGGAAGAGTAT
GAGTATTCAACATTTCCGTGTCGCCCTTATTCCCTTTTTTGCGGCATTTTGCCTTCCTGTTTTTGCTCAC
CCAGAAACGCTGGTGAAAGTAAAAGATGCTGAAGATCAGTTGGGTGCACGAGTGGGTTACATCGAACTGG
ATCTCAACAGCGGTAAGATCCTTGAGAGTTTTCGCCCCGAAGAACGTTTTCCAATGATGAGCACTTTTAA
AGTTCTGCTATGTGGCGCGGTATTATCCCGTGTTGACGCCGGGCAAGAGCAACTCGGTCGCCGCATACAC
TATTCTCAGAATGACTTGGTTGAGTACTCACCAGTCACAGAAAAGCATCTTACGGATGGCATGACAGTAA
GAGAATTATGCAGTGCTGCCATAACCATGAGTGATAACACTGCGGCCAACTTACTTCTGACAACGATCGG
AGGACCGAAGGAGCTAACCGCTTTTTTGCACAACATGGGGGATCATGTAACTCGCCTTGATCGTTGGGAA
CCGGAGCTGAATGAAGCCATACCAAACGACGAGCGTGACACCACGATGCCTGCAGCAATGGCAACAACGT
TGCGCAAACTATTAACTGGCGAACTACTTACTCTAGCTTCCCGGCAACAATTAATAGACTGGATGGAGGC
GGATAAAGTTGCAGGACCACTTCTGCGCTCGGCCCTTCCGGCTGGCTGGTTTATTGCTGATAAATCTGGA
GCCGGTGAGCGTGGGTCTCGCGGTATCATTGCAGCACTGGGGCCAGATGGTAAGCCCTCCCGTATCGTAG
TTATCTACACGACGGGGAGTCAGGCAACTATGGATGAACGAAATAGACAGATCGCTGAGATAGGTGCCTC
ACTGATTAAGCATTGGTAACTGTCAGACCAAGTTTACTCATATATACTTTAGATTGATTTAAAACTTCAT
TTTTAATTTAAAAGGATCTAGGTGAAGATCCTTTTTGATAATCTCATGACCAAAATCCCTTAACGTGAGT
TTTCGTTCCACTGAGCGTCAGACCCCGTAGAAAAGATCAAAGGATCTTCTTGAGATCCTTTTTTTCTGCG
CGTAATCTGCTGCTTGCAAACAAAAAAACCACCGCTACCAGCGGTGGTTTGTTTGCCGGATCAAGAGCTA
CCAACTCTTTTTCCGAAGGTAACTGGCTTCAGCAGAGCGCAGATACCAAATACTGTCCTTCTAGTGTAGC
CGTAGTTAGGCCACCACTTCAAGAACTCTGTAGCACCGCCTACATACCTCGCTCTGCTAATCCTGTTACC
AGTGGCTGCTGCCAGTGGCGATAAGTCGTGTCTTACCGGGTTGGACTCAAGACGATAGTTACCGGATAAG
GCGCAGCGGTCGGGCTGAACGGGGGGTTCGTGCACACAGCCCAGCTTGGAGCGAACGACCTACACCGAAC
TGAGATACCTACAGCGTGAGCTATGAGAAAGCGCCACGCTTCCCGAAGGGAGAAAGGCGGACAGGTATCC
GGTAAGCGGCAGGGTCGGAACAGGAGAGCGCACGAGGGAGCTTCCAGGGGGAAACGCCTGGTATCTTTAT
AGTCCTGTCGGGTTTCGCCACCTCTGACTTGAGCGTCGATTTTTGTGATGCTCGTCAGGGGGGCGGAGCC
TATGGAAAAACGCCAGCAACGCGGCCTTTTTACGGTTCCTGGCCTTTTGCTGGCCTTTTGCTCACATGTT
CTTTCCTGCGTTATCCCCTGATTCTGTGGATAACCGTATTACCGCCTTTGAGTGAGCTGATACCGCTCGC
CGCAGCCGAACGACCGAGCGCAGCGAGTCAGTGAGCGAGGAAGCGGAAGAGCGCCTGATGCGGTATTTTC
TCCTTACGCATCTGTGCGGTATTTCACACCGCAATGGTGCACTCTCAGTACAATCTGCTCTGATGCCGCA
TAGTTAAGCCAGTATACACTCCGCTATCGCTACGTGACTGGGTCATGGCTGCGCCCCGACACCCGCCAAC
ACCCGCTGACGCGCCCTGACGGGCTTGTCTGCTCCCGGCATCCGCTTACAGACAAGCTGTGACCGTCTCC
GGGAGCTGCATGTGTCAGAGGTTTTCACCGTCATCACCGAAACGCGCGAGGCAGCTGCGGTAAAGCTCAT
CAGCGTGGTCGTGAAGCGATTCACAGATGTCTGCCTGTTCATCCGCGTCCAGCTCGTTGAGTTTCTCCAG
AAGCGTTAATGTCTGGCTTCTGATAAAGCGGGCCATGTTAAGGGCGGTTTTTTCCTGTTTGGTCACTGAT
GCCTCCGTGTAAGGGGGATTTCTGTTCATGGGGGTAATGATACCGATGAAACGAGAGAGGATGCTCACGA
TACGGGTTACTGATGATGAACATGCCCGGTTACTGGAACGTTGTGAGGGTAAACAACTGGCGGTATGGAT
GCGGCGGGACCAGAGAAAAATCACTCAGGGTCAATGCCAGCGCTTCGTTAATACAGATGTAGGTGTTCCA
CAGGGTAGCCAGCAGCATCCTGCGATGCAGATCCGGAACATAATGGTGCAGGGCGCTGACTTCCGCGTTT
CCAGACTTTACGAAACACGGAAACCGAAGACCATTCATGTTGTTGCTCAGGTCGCAGACGTTTTGCAGCA
GCAGTCGCTTCACGTTCGCTCGCGTATCGGTGATTCATTCTGCTAACCAGTAAGGCAACCCCGCCAGCCT
AGCCGGGTCCTCAACGACAGGAGCACGATCATGCGCACCCGTGGCCAGGACCCAACGCTGCCCGAGATGC
GCCGCGTGCGGCTGCTGGAGATGGCGGACGCGATGGATATGTTCTGCCAAGGGTTGGTTTGCGCATTCAC
AGTTCTCCGCAAGAATTGATTGGCTCCAATTCTTGGAGTGGTGAATCCGTTAGCGAGGTGCCGCCGGCTT
CCATTCAGGTCGAGGTGGCCCGGCTCCATGCACCGCGACGCAACGCGGGGAGGCAGACAAGGTATAGGGC
GGCGCCTACAATCCATGCCAACCCGTTCCATGTGCTCGCCGAGGCGGCATAAATCGCCGTGACGATCAGC
GGTCCAATGATCGAAGTTAGGCTGGTAAGAGCCGCGAGCGATCCTTGAAGCTGTCCCTGATGGTCGTCAT
CTACCTGCCTGGACAGCATGGCCTGCAACGCGGGCATCCCGATGCCGCCGGAAGCGAGAAGAATCATAAT
GGGGAAGGCCATCCAGCCTCGCGTCGCGAACGCCAGCAAGACGTAGCCCAGCGCGTCGGCCGCCATGCCG
GCGATAATGGCCTGCTTCTCGCCGAAACGTTTGGTGGCGGGACCAGTGACGAAGGCTTGAGCGAGGGCGT
GCAAGATTCCGAATACCGCAAGCGACAGGCCGATCATCGTCGCGCTCCAGCGAAAGCGGTCCTCGCCGAA
AATGACCCAGAGCGCTGCCGGCACCTGTCCTACGAGTTGCATGATAAAGAAGACAGTCATAAGTGCGGCG
ACGATAGTCATGCCCCGCGCCCACCGGAAGGAGCTGACTGGGTTGAAGGCTCTCAAGGGCATCGGTCGAG
ATCCCGGTGCCTAATGAGTGAGCTAACTTACATTAATTGCGTTGCGCTCACTGCCCGCTTTCCAGTCGGG
AAACCTGTCGTGCCAGCTGCATTAATGAATCGGCCAACGCGCGGGGAGAGGCGGTTTGCGTATTGGGCGC
CAGGGTGGTTTTTCTTTTCACCAGTGAGACGGGCAACAGCTGATTGCCCTTCACCGCCTGGCCCTGAGAG
AGTTGCAGCAAGCGGTCCACGCTGGTTTGCCCCAGCAGGCGAAAATCCTGTTTGATGGTGGTTAACGGCG
GGATATAACATGAGCTGTCTTCGGTATCGTCGTATCCCACTACCGAGATATCCGCACCAACGCGCAGCCC
GGACTCGGTAATGGCGCGCATTGCGCCCAGCGCCATCTGATCGTTGGCAACCAGCATCGCAGTGGGAACG
ATGCCCTCATTCAGCATTTGCATGGTTTGTTGAAAACCGGACATGGCACTCCAGTCGCCTTCCCGTTCCG
CTATCGGCTGAATTTGATTGCGAGTGAGATATTTATGCCAGCCAGCCAGACGCAGACGCGCCGAGACAGA
ACTTAATGGGCCCGCTAACAGCGCGATTTGCTGGTGACCCAATGCGACCAGATGCTCCACGCCCAGTCGC
GTACCGTCTTCATGGGAGAAAATAATACTGTTGATGGGTGTCTGGTCAGAGACATCAAGAAATAACGCCG
GAACATTAGTGCAGGCAGCTTCCACAGCAATGGCATCCTGGTCATCCAGCGGATAGTTAATGATCAGCCC
ACTGACGCGTTGCGCGAGAAGATTGTGCACCGCCGCTTTACAGGCTTCGACGCCGCTTCGTTCTACCATC
GACACCACCACGCTGGCACCCAGTTGATCGGCGCGAGATTTAATCGCCGCGACAATTTGCGACGGCGCGT
GCAGGGCCAGACTGGAGGTGGCAACGCCAATCAGCAACGACTGTTTGCCCGCCAGTTGTTGTGCCACGCG
GTTGGGAATGTAATTCAGCTCCGCCATCGCCGCTTCCACTTTTTCCCGCGTTTTCGCAGAAACGTGGCTG
GCCTGGTTCACCACGCGGGAAACGGTCTGATAAGAGACACCGGCATACTCTGCGACATCGTATAACGTTA
CTGGTTTCACATTCACCACCCTGAATTGACTCTCTTCCGGGCGCTATCATGCCATACCGCGAAAGGTTTT
GCGCCATTCGATGGTGTCCGGGATCTCGACGCTCTCCCTTATGCGACTCCTGCATTAGGAAGCAGCCCAG
TAGTAGGTTGAGGCCGTTGAGCACCGCCGCCGCAAGGAATGGTGCATGCAAGGAGATGGCGCCCAACAGT
CCCCCGGCCACGGGGCCTGCCACCATACCCACGCCGAAACAAGCGCTCATGAGCCCGAAGTGGCGAGCCC
GATCTTCCCCATCGGTGATGTCGGCGATATAGGCGCCAGCAACCGCACCTGTGGCGCCGGTGATGCCGGC
CACGATGCGTCCGGCGTAGAGGATCGAGATCTCGATCCCGCGAAAT
Features (pLannotate 1.2.2; 19 found; start..end, strand, type, name):
      1..19      +  promoter       T7 promoter: promoter for bacteriophage T7 RNA polymerase
     20..44      +  protein_bind   lac operator: The lac repressor binds to the lac operator to inhibit transcription in E. coli. This inhibition can be relieved by adding lactose or isopropyl-β-D-thiogalactopyranoside (IPTG). lac repressor encoded by lacI
     59..81      +  RBS            RBS: efficient ribosome binding site from bacteriophage T7 gene 10 (Olins and Rangwala, 1989)
     89..107     +  CDS            capTEV™ (fragment): composite tag for in vivo biotinylation, TEV protease cleavage, and 6xHis tagging
    594..643     +  CDS            SET1 (fragment): solubility-enhancement tag derived from T7 phage gene 10B
    651..698     +  terminator     T7 terminator: transcription terminator for bacteriophage T7 RNA polymerase
    721..825     -  CDS            TcR (fragment): tetracycline efflux protein; tet; confers resistance to tetracycline
    873..901     -  promoter       tet promoter: E. coli promoter for tetracycline efflux protein gene
   1014..1118    +  promoter       AmpR promoter: bla
   1119..1979    +  CDS            AmpR: β-lactamase; bla; confers resistance to ampicillin, carbenicillin, and related antibiotics
   2150..2738    +  rep_origin     ori: high-copy-number ColE1/pMB1/pBR322/pUC origin of replication
   2924..3063    -  misc_feature   bom: basis of mobility region from pBR322
   3165..3356    -  CDS            rop: Rop protein, which maintains plasmids at low copy number; rop
   3373..3753    +  CDS            YPB1_ECOLX: Protein predicted: Swiss-Prot protein existence level 4. From Escherichia coli.
   3995..4619    -  CDS            TcR (fragment): tetracycline efflux protein; tet; confers resistance to tetracycline
   4634..4655    -  protein_bind   CAP binding site: CAP binding activates transcription in the presence of cAMP. E. coli catabolite activator protein
   4668..5750    -  CDS            lacI: lac repressor; lacI; The lac repressor binds to the lac operator to inhibit transcription in E. coli. This inhibition can be relieved by adding lactose or isopropyl-β-D-thiogalactopyranoside (IPTG).
   5751..5828    -  promoter       lacI promoter: lacI
   5836..6115    -  CDS            TcR (fragment): tetracycline efflux protein; tet; confers resistance to tetracycline
