[The description below was written by a language model from this plasmid's Addgene catalogue record and pLannotate feature annotations shown in this document.]
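Description:
5TCK (PP-BRD3) is a bacterial expression plasmid built on the pET15-MHL backbone, made to produce a Leishmania donovani protein fragment in E. coli for structure determination. The insert, named PP-BRD3, was introduced by ligation-independent cloning, and the record cautions that it may not represent the full open reading frame, as is common for crystallography constructs trimmed to a well-behaved domain. The automated annotation of the 6,136 nt sequence does not label the insert itself. It occupies the otherwise unannotated stretch between the N-terminal tag and the T7 terminator. The short "capTEV" and "SET1" fragment hits at either end of that region are most likely partial matches to the His/TEV tag and adjacent vector sequence, not genuine additional tags.

Expression is driven by a T7 promoter with an adjacent lac operator and the strong phage T7 gene 10 ribosome binding site, and ends at the T7 terminator. The plasmid also carries lacI under its own promoter, so transcription is repressed until induced with IPTG in a host that supplies T7 RNA polymerase. The protein is made with a backbone-encoded N-terminal 6xHis tag followed by a TEV protease site, which allows metal-affinity purification and later removal of the tag.

Propagation relies on a ColE1/pBR322-type origin accompanied by the bom region and the rop gene, which moderates copy number (the catalogue lists copy number as unknown). Selection is by ampicillin through the β-lactamase gene and its promoter. The several tetracycline-resistance fragments and the tet promoter are nonfunctional remnants of the pBR322 lineage.
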