Addgene plasmid #101887: 5TCK (PP-BRD3)
Purpose: Bacterial expression for structure determination; may not be full ORF
Depositing lab: Cheryl Arrowsmith. Depositing organization: University of Toronto.
Backbone
  Vector backbone: pET15-MHL
  Backbone manufacturer: Cheryl Arrowsmith (Addgene plasmid # 26092)
  Vector type: Bacterial Expression
Growth in bacteria
  Bacterial resistance: Ampicillin, 100 μg/mL
  Growth temperature: 37°C
  Growth strain: DH5alpha
  Copy number: Unknown
Gene/Insert
  Gene/Insert name: PP-BRD3
  Species: Leishmania donovani
  Promoter: T7
  Tag / fusion protein: 6xHis, TEV (N terminal on backbone)
  Cloning method: Ligation Independent Cloning
  Sequencing primers: 5′ T7; 3′ T7-term
Terms and licenses: Academic/Nonprofit Terms; Industry Terms: Not Available to Industry
Depositor comments: N terminal tag: MHHHHHHSSGRENLYFQG. SGC Clone Sample ID: LdBPK_091320.1:MAC055-F01:C235018. SGC or PDG link: http://www.thesgc.org/structures/5TCK/
How to cite: 5TCK (PP-BRD3) was a gift from Cheryl Arrowsmith (Addgene plasmid # 101887 ; http://n2t.net/addgene:101887 ; RRID:Addgene_101887)
