>Addgene plasmid #101887 | 5TCK (PP-BRD3) | depositor partial sequence | sequence record 192814 | insert
GCGGCGCCTCCAAGTACACGTGAGATGGTTCAGCTGGTTGATAGCCTTAATCGTCGCGAAGATGGTGGCG
CCTTTTCCGTTGATGTAGCAGAAGCATACCCCGATTTGCGCGACAGTTATCGCAAAATTTGTCCACGCCC
TATGAACCTGATTCTGATGCGCCAACGCGCTAAAGAGGGTTACTACACCTCGGGGTCTGCCACGGTTTAC
GGTGACACGGTAGCAGCATCCCTGACGCGCTTGCGTGAGGACATTGAGCTGTTAGTGCGCAACTGTATCA
CATTCAATGTCAAAGTAGAGTCTTGGGTCACTTTGGCACGCAGCTTCCAAGCGTTCGCGCACCGTCGCGT
GGACGACTTCGTGCTTCGCCACGCAGCATTCCTGCGTGGGACGACCATGGGCGCGGAAGTTTACGAG
